Addgene plasmid #206031: hSTX4(1-271,272C)
Purpose: Bacterial expression of human Syntaxin 4 without transmembrane helix and a C-terminal cysteine
Depositing lab: Geert van den Bogaart. Depositing organization: University of Groningen. Publication: Phosphorylation of VAMP3 couples IL-6 Exocytosis to dendritic cell activation. Chen T, Psoma A, Mahajan S, Ter Beest M, Linders P, Franciosa G, Bianchi F, Bogaart GVD, Warner H. J Cell Sci. 2025 Sep 22:jcs.264139. doi: 10.1242/jcs.264139. PubMed 40977280.
Backbone
  Vector backbone: pET28a(+)
  Vector type: Bacterial Expression
Growth in bacteria
  Bacterial resistance: Kanamycin, 50 μg/mL
  Growth temperature: 37°C
  Growth strain: DH5alpha
  Copy number: Low Copy
Gene/Insert
  Gene/Insert name: Syntaxin-4 (alt name: STX4)
  Species: H. sapiens (human)
  Mutation: deleted amino acids 272-297 (encoding the transmembrane domain), added a C-terminal cysteine
  GenBank ID: NM_001272096.1
  Entrez Gene: STX4 (a.k.a. STX4A, p35-2)
  Promoter: T7
  Tag / fusion protein: his-tag (removable with thrombin) (N terminal on insert)
  Cloning method: Restriction Enzyme; 5′ cloning site NdeI (not destroyed); 3′ cloning site XhoI (not destroyed)
  Sequencing primers: 5′ TAATACGACTCACTATAGGG; 3′ GCTAGTTATTGCTCAGCGG
Resource information
  A portion of this plasmid was derived from a plasmid made by: Synthetic gene
Terms and licenses: Academic/Nonprofit Terms; Industry Terms: Not Available to Industry
How to cite: hSTX4(1-271,272C) was a gift from Geert van den Bogaart (Addgene plasmid # 206031 ; http://n2t.net/addgene:206031 ; RRID:Addgene_206031)
