[The description below was written by a language model from this plasmid's Addgene catalogue record and pLannotate feature annotations shown in this document.]
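Description:
hSTX4(1-271,272C) is a bacterial expression plasmid built on the pET28a(+) backbone for producing a soluble fragment of human Syntaxin 4 (STX4), a plasma membrane t-SNARE involved in vesicle docking and fusion. The insert, derived from a synthetic gene and cloned between NdeI and XhoI sites that remain intact, encodes residues 1-271. The C-terminal transmembrane helix (residues 272-297) has been deleted and a single cysteine added in its place at position 272. The record does not say what this cysteine is for.

Expression is driven by a T7 promoter under control of an adjacent lac operator, followed by the T7 gene 10 ribosome binding site and ended by the T7 terminator. The plasmid carries its own lacI gene and promoter, so transcription stays repressed until induced with IPTG in a host that supplies T7 RNA polymerase. The protein carries an N-terminal His-tag for affinity purification, separated from Syntaxin 4 by a thrombin cleavage site so the tag can be removed. The feature table also picks up a His-tag fragment downstream of the insert, which corresponds to the optional C-terminal tag of the pET28a backbone. The catalogue lists only the N-terminal tag, so this one is presumably not translated.

The plasmid replicates from a pBR322-type ColE1 origin with the rop gene and bom region, consistent with its low-copy listing, and is selected with kanamycin through the KanR aminoglycoside phosphotransferase. An f1 origin is also present. The short TcR, AmpR promoter and other fragment annotations are backbone remnants rather than functional elements. The associated work concerns SNARE-mediated exocytosis in dendritic cells.
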