Features (pLannotate 1.2.2; 21 found; start..end, strand, type, name):
     17..64      -  terminator     T7 terminator: transcription terminator for bacteriophage T7 RNA polymerase
     72..121     -  CDS            SET1 (fragment): solubility-enhancement tag derived from T7 phage gene 10B
    131..148     -  CDS            9xHis (fragment): 9xHis affinity tag
    161..973     -  CDS            STX4 (fragment): STX4_HUMAN - Also known as STX4A. Experimental evidence at protein level: Swiss-Prot protein existence level 1. Plasma membrane t-SNARE that mediates docking of transport vesicles. Necessary for the translocation of SLC2A4 from intracellular vesicles to the plasma membrane. Together with STXB3 and VAMP2, may also play a role in docking/fusion of intracellular GLUT4-containing vesicles with the cell surface in adipocytes (By similarity). May also play a role in docking of synaptic vesicles at presynaptic active zones. From Homo sapiens (Human).
    977..994     -  CDS            thrombin site: thrombin recognition and cleavage site
   1005..1021    -  CDS            capTEV™ (fragment): composite tag for in vivo biotinylation, TEV protease cleavage, and 6xHis tagging
   1040..1062    -  RBS            RBS: efficient ribosome binding site from bacteriophage T7 gene 10 (Olins and Rangwala, 1989)
   1077..1101    -  protein_bind   lac operator: The lac repressor binds to the lac operator to inhibit transcription in E. coli. This inhibition can be relieved by adding lactose or isopropyl-β-D-thiogalactopyranoside (IPTG). lac repressor encoded by lacI
   1102..1120    -  promoter       T7 promoter: promoter for bacteriophage T7 RNA polymerase
   1142..1421    +  CDS            TcR (fragment): tetracycline efflux protein; tet; confers resistance to tetracycline
   1429..1506    +  promoter       lacI promoter: lacI
   1507..2589    +  CDS            lacI: lac repressor; lacI; The lac repressor binds to the lac operator to inhibit transcription in E. coli. This inhibition can be relieved by adding lactose or isopropyl-β-D-thiogalactopyranoside (IPTG).
   2602..2623    +  protein_bind   CAP binding site: CAP binding activates transcription in the presence of cAMP. E. coli catabolite activator protein
   2638..2929    +  CDS            TcR (fragment): tetracycline efflux protein; tet; confers resistance to tetracycline
   3001..3381    -  CDS            YPB1_ECOLX: Protein predicted: Swiss-Prot protein existence level 4. From Escherichia coli.
   3398..3589    +  CDS            rop: Rop protein, which maintains plasmids at low copy number; rop
   3691..3830    +  misc_feature   bom: basis of mobility region from pBR322
   4016..4604    -  rep_origin     ori: high-copy-number ColE1/pMB1/pBR322/pUC origin of replication
   4726..5541    +  CDS            KanR: aminoglycoside phosphotransferase; aph(3')-Ia; confers resistance to kanamycin in bacteria or G418 (Geneticin®) in eukaryotes
   5550..5607    -  promoter       AmpR promoter (fragment): bla
   5660..6088    -  rep_origin     f1 ori (sequence partly withheld): f1 bacteriophage origin of replication; arrow indicates direction of (+) strand synthesis
>Addgene plasmid #206031 | hSTX4(1-271,272C) | addgene full sequence | sequence record 405387 | Addgene NGS Result
TAGTTCCTCCTTTCAGCAAAAAACCCCTCAAGACCCGTTTAGAGGCCCCAAGGGGTTATGCTAGTTATTG
CTCAGCGGTGGCAGCAGCCAACTCAGCTTCCTTTCGGGCTTTGTTAGCAGCCGGATCTCAGTGGTGGTGG
TGGTGGTGCTCGAGCTAGCATTTACGAGCTTTTTTCTGGTTTTCCAGAGCGGTTTTAACGTGTTCCTGAC
CACGTTCAACGTAGTCAGCAGAAGACAGGATGTTTTTTTCGATACGGTTGATCATTTCACCCTGCATTTC
AACTTCGGTAGCCAGGAAGGTGAAGATGTCGTGCAGTTCACGGATAGAACGTTCCAGCTGCTGGATTTCA
GAGTGACGAGCAGAGATTTCGTTCAGAGCCTGACGGGTAACCTGGGTGTCTTTCAGGATGTTAGAAACGA
AAACTTCAGACTGACCAGAGTCCAGCATCTGTTCCAGTTCTTCGTCAGAAACCATACCAGCGTTGGTGAT
TTTCAGCTGACGACGGATACGTTCAACGTTTTTTTCACGGTATTCAGACTGCATAGAGTTGCATTTGTTG
ATCAGTTCAACGAACTGCTGAGACAGAACACCGTGCTGGGTTTTACGCATACGGGTGTTAACAGAGTTGT
AGTTTTCGTCAGCTTCTTCTTTCTGCGGTTCGATAGCTTTCAGCTGCAGACGGATTTCACGACCCAGCTG
TTTGATTTCGTCACGCAGGTTCTGCAGTTCCTGTTTCATAGATTCTTCCGGCAGCGGGGTAGCCAGGATG
GTAACCTGCTGTTTTTCCAGTTCCTGAACTTTGTTACCCAGTTTAACGATGGTCTGACGGATGGTACGAA
CTTTGTGGAAGAATTCTTCGTCCGGAGAACCCAGACGAGCGGTACCCGGGTGAACAACCAGAGCAACACG
TTCTTTGTCTTCTTCGTCAGAAGAGTCGTCACCCTGACGCAGTTCGTGGGTACGGTCACGCATATGGCTG
CCGCGCGGCACCAGGCCGCTGCTGTGATGATGATGATGATGGCTGCTGCCCATGGTATATCTCCTTCTTA
AAGTTAAACAAAATTATTTCTAGAGGGGAATTGTTATCCGCTCACAATTCCCCTATAGTGAGTCGTATTA
ATTTCGCGGGATCGAGATCTCGATCCTCTACGCCGGACGCATCGTGGCCGGCATCACCGGCGCCACAGGT
GCGGTTGCTGGCGCCTATATCGCCGACATCACCGATGGGGAAGATCGGGCTCGCCACTTCGGGCTCATGA
GCGCTTGTTTCGGCGTGGGTATGGTGGCAGGCCCCGTGGCCGGGGGACTGTTGGGCGCCATCTCCTTGCA
TGCACCATTCCTTGCGGCGGCGGTGCTCAACGGCCTCAACCTACTACTGGGCTGCTTCCTAATGCAGGAG
TCGCATAAGGGAGAGCGTCGAGATCCCGGACACCATCGAATGGCGCAAAACCTTTCGCGGTATGGCATGA
TAGCGCCCGGAAGAGAGTCAATTCAGGGTGGTGAATGTGAAACCAGTAACGTTATACGATGTCGCAGAGT
ATGCCGGTGTCTCTTATCAGACCGTTTCCCGCGTGGTGAACCAGGCCAGCCACGTTTCTGCGAAAACGCG
GGAAAAAGTGGAAGCGGCGATGGCGGAGCTGAATTACATTCCCAACCGCGTGGCACAACAACTGGCGGGC
AAACAGTCGTTGCTGATTGGCGTTGCCACCTCCAGTCTGGCCCTGCACGCGCCGTCGCAAATTGTCGCGG
CGATTAAATCTCGCGCCGATCAACTGGGTGCCAGCGTGGTGGTGTCGATGGTAGAACGAAGCGGCGTCGA
AGCCTGTAAAGCGGCGGTGCACAATCTTCTCGCGCAACGCGTCAGTGGGCTGATCATTAACTATCCGCTG
GATGACCAGGATGCCATTGCTGTGGAAGCTGCCTGCACTAATGTTCCGGCGTTATTTCTTGATGTCTCTG
ACCAGACACCCATCAACAGTATTATTTTCTCCCATGAAGACGGTACGCGACTGGGCGTGGAGCATCTGGT
CGCATTGGGTCACCAGCAAATCGCGCTGTTAGCGGGCCCATTAAGTTCTGTCTCGGCGCGTCTGCGTCTG
GCTGGCTGGCATAAATATCTCACTCGCAATCAAATTCAGCCGATAGCGGAACGGGAAGGCGACTGGAGTG
CCATGTCCGGTTTTCAACAAACCATGCAAATGCTGAATGAGGGCATCGTTCCCACTGCGATGCTGGTTGC
CAACGATCAGATGGCGCTGGGCGCAATGCGCGCCATTACCGAGTCCGGGCTGCGCGTTGGTGCGGATATC
TCGGTAGTGGGATACGACGATACCGAAGACAGCTCATGTTATATCCCGCCGTTAACCACCATCAAACAGG
ATTTTCGCCTGCTGGGGCAAACCAGCGTGGACCGCTTGCTGCAACTCTCTCAGGGCCAGGCGGTGAAGGG
CAATCAGCTGTTGCCCGTCTCACTGGTGAAAAGAAAAACCACCCTGGCGCCCAATACGCAAACCGCCTCT
CCCCGCGCGTTGGCCGATTCATTAATGCAGCTGGCACGACAGGTTTCCCGACTGGAAAGCGGGCAGTGAG
CGCAACGCAATTAATGTAAGTTAGCTCACTCATTAGGCACCGGGATCTCGACCGATGCCCTTGAGAGCCT
TCAACCCAGTCAGCTCCTTCCGGTGGGCGCGGGGCATGACTATCGTCGCCGCACTTATGACTGTCTTCTT
TATCATGCAACTCGTAGGACAGGTGCCGGCAGCGCTCTGGGTCATTTTCGGCGAGGACCGCTTTCGCTGG
AGCGCGACGATGATCGGCCTGTCGCTTGCGGTATTCGGAATCTTGCACGCCCTCGCTCAAGCCTTCGTCA
CTGGTCCCGCCACCAAACGTTTCGGCGAGAAGCAGGCCATTATCGCCGGCATGGCGGCCCCACGGGTGCG
CATGATCGTGCTCCTGTCGTTGAGGACCCGGCTAGGCTGGCGGGGTTGCCTTACTGGTTAGCAGAATGAA
TCACCGATACGCGAGCGAACGTGAAGCGACTGCTGCTGCAAAACGTCTGCGACCTGAGCAACAACATGAA
TGGTCTTCGGTTTCCGTGTTTCGTAAAGTCTGGAAACGCGGAAGTCAGCGCCCTGCACCATTATGTTCCG
GATCTGCATCGCAGGATGCTGCTGGCTACCCTGTGGAACACCTACATCTGTATTAACGAAGCGCTGGCAT
TGACCCTGAGTGATTTTTCTCTGGTCCCGCCGCATCCATACCGCCAGTTGTTTACCCTCACAACGTTCCA
GTAACCGGGCATGTTCATCATCAGTAACCCGTATCGTGAGCATCCTCTCTCGTTTCATCGGTATCATTAC
CCCCATGAACAGAAATCCCCCTTACACGGAGGCATCAGTGACCAAACAGGAAAAAACCGCCCTTAACATG
GCCCGCTTTATCAGAAGCCAGACATTAACGCTTCTGGAGAAACTCAACGAGCTGGACGCGGATGAACAGG
CAGACATCTGTGAATCGCTTCACGACCACGCTGATGAGCTTTACCGCAGCTGCCTCGCGCGTTTCGGTGA
TGACGGTGAAAACCTCTGACACATGCAGCTCCCGGAGACGGTCACAGCTTGTCTGTAAGCGGATGCCGGG
AGCAGACAAGCCCGTCAGGGCGCGTCAGCGGGTGTTGGCGGGTGTCGGGGCGCAGCCATGACCCAGTCAC
GTAGCGATAGCGGAGTGTATACTGGCTTAACTATGCGGCATCAGAGCAGATTGTACTGAGAGTGCACCAT
TGCGGTGTGAAATACCGCACAGATGCGTAAGGAGAAAATACCGCATCAGGCGCTCTTCCGCTTCCTCGCT
CACTGACTCGCTGCGCTCGGTCGTTCGGCTGCGGCGAGCGGTATCAGCTCACTCAAAGGCGGTAATACGG
TTATCCACAGAATCAGGGGATAACGCAGGAAAGAACATGTGAGCAAAAGGCCAGCAAAAGGCCAGGAACC
GTAAAAAGGCCGCGTTGCTGGCGTTTTTCCATAGGCTCCGCCCCCCTGACGAGCATCACAAAAATCGACG
CTCAAGTCAGAGGTGGCGAAACCCGACAGGACTATAAAGATACCAGGCGTTTCCCCCTGGAAGCTCCCTC
GTGCGCTCTCCTGTTCCGACCCTGCCGCTTACCGGATACCTGTCCGCCTTTCTCCCTTCGGGAAGCGTGG
CGCTTTCTCATAGCTCACGCTGTAGGTATCTCAGTTCGGTGTAGGTCGTTCGCTCCAAGCTGGGCTGTGT
GCACGAACCCCCCGTTCAGCCCGACCGCTGCGCCTTATCCGGTAACTATCGTCTTGAGTCCAACCCGGTA
AGACACGACTTATCGCCACTGGCAGCAGCCACTGGTAACAGGATTAGCAGAGCGAGGTATGTAGGCGGTG
CTACAGAGTTCTTGAAGTGGTGGCCTAACTACGGCTACACTAGAAGGACAGTATTTGGTATCTGCGCTCT
GCTGAAGCCAGTTACCTTCGGAAAAAGAGTTGGTAGCTCTTGATCCGGCAAACAAACCACCGCTGGTAGC
GGTGGTTTTTTTGTTTGCAAGCAGCAGATTACGCGCAGAAAAAAAGGATCTCAAGAAGATCCTTTGATCT
TTTCTACGGGGTCTGACGCTCAGTGGAACGAAAACTCACGTTAAGGGATTTTGGTCATGAACAATAAAAC
TGTCTGCTTACATAAACAGTAATACAAGGGGTGTTATGAGCCATATTCAACGGGAAACGTCTTGCTCTAG
GCCGCGATTAAATTCCAACATGGATGCTGATTTATATGGGTATAAATGGGCTCGCGATAATGTCGGGCAA
TCAGGTGCGACAATCTATCGATTGTATGGGAAGCCCGATGCGCCAGAGTTGTTTCTGAAACATGGCAAAG
GTAGCGTTGCCAATGATGTTACAGATGAGATGGTCAGACTAAACTGGCTGACGGAATTTATGCCTCTTCC
GACCATCAAGCATTTTATCCGTACTCCTGATGATGCATGGTTACTCACCACTGCGATCCCCGGGAAAACA
GCATTCCAGGTATTAGAAGAATATCCTGATTCAGGTGAAAATATTGTTGATGCGCTGGCAGTGTTCCTGC
GCCGGTTGCATTCGATTCCTGTTTGTAATTGTCCTTTTAACAGCGATCGCGTATTTCGTCTCGCTCAGGC
GCAATCACGAATGAATAACGGTTTGGTTGATGCGAGTGATTTTGATGACGAGCGTAATGGCTGGCCTGTT
GAACAAGTCTGGAAAGAAATGCATAAACTTTTGCCATTCTCACCGGATTCAGTCGTCACTCATGGTGATT
TCTCACTTGATAACCTTATTTTTGACGAGGGGAAATTAATAGGTTGTATTGATGTTGGACGAGTCGGAAT
CGCAGACCGATACCAGGATCTTGCCATCCTATGGAACTGCCTCGGTGAGTTTTCTCCTTCATTACAGAAA
CGGCTTTTTCAAAAATATGGTATTGATAATCCTGATATGAATAAATTGCAGTTTCATTTGATGCTCGATG
AGTTTTTCTAAGAATTAATTCATGAGCGGATACATATTTGAATGTATTTAGAAAAATAAACAAATAGGGG
TTCCGCGCACATTTCCCCGAAAAGTGCCACCTAAATTGTAAGCGTTAATATTTTGTTAAAATTCGCGTTA
AATTTTTGTTAAATCAGCTCATTTTTTAACCAATAGGCCGAAATCGGCAAAATCCCTTATAAATCAAAAG
AATAGACCGAGATAGGGT
[37 nt withheld, positions 5759-5795]
AAAGAACGTGGACTCCAACGTCAAAGG
[49 nt withheld, positions 5823-5871]
T
[91 nt withheld, positions 5873-5963]
G
[124 nt withheld, positions 5965-6088]
CCCATTCGCCAATCCGGATA
