>Addgene plasmid #206031 | hSTX4(1-271,272C) | depositor partial sequence | sequence record 400973 | insert
CATATGCGTGACCGTACCCACGAACTGCGTCAGGGTGACGACTCTTCTGACGAAGAAGACAAAGAACGTG
TTGCTCTGGTTGTTCACCCGGGTACCGCTCGTCTGGGTTCTCCGGACGAAGAATTCTTCCACAAAGTTCG
TACCATCCGTCAGACCATCGTTAAACTGGGTAACAAAGTTCAGGAACTGGAAAAACAGCAGGTTACCATC
CTGGCTACCCCGCTGCCGGAAGAATCTATGAAACAGGAACTGCAGAACCTGCGTGACGAAATCAAACAGC
TGGGTCGTGAAATCCGTCTGCAGCTGAAAGCTATCGAACCGCAGAAAGAAGAAGCTGACGAAAACTACAA
CTCTGTTAACACCCGTATGCGTAAAACCCAGCACGGTGTTCTGTCTCAGCAGTTCGTTGAACTGATCAAC
AAATGCAACTCTATGCAGTCTGAATACCGTGAAAAAAACGTTGAACGTATCCGTCGTCAGCTGAAAATCA
CCAACGCTGGTATGGTTTCTGACGAAGAACTGGAACAGATGCTGGACTCTGGTCAGTCTGAAGTTTTCGT
TTCTAACATCCTGAAAGACACCCAGGTTACCCGTCAGGCTCTGAACGAAATCTCTGCTCGTCACTCTGAA
ATCCAGCAGCTGGAACGTTCTATCCGTGAACTGCACGACATCTTCACCTTCCTGGCTACCGAAGTTGAAA
TGCAGGGTGAAATGATCAACCGTATCGAAAAAAACATCCTGTCTTCTGCTGACTACGTTGAACGTGGTCA
GGAACACGTTAAAACCGCTCTGGAAAACCAGAAAAAAGCTCGTAAATGCTAGCTCGAG
